>Addgene plasmid #29167 | pEMS1366 | addgene partial sequence | sequence record 39490 | EGFP-N 5'-CGTCGCCGTCCAGCTCGACCAG-3'
ACCATGGTGGCGGAAGTTCCTATACCTTTTGAAGAATAGGAACTTCGGCGCGCCCGCAGGGCAGCACGTA
GTAGGCAGGATGGTGGCAGGCTCCAGGAGGCTCCGCGTGCGCCAGGAAGCAAAGGCGCGGTAGCAGGTGC
TAGTCAACTGCGGTTGGGTTTAGCAGCCTGCAAGCGCCCAGACTGAGCGGCCGCTGCTTTAAATCCCCTC
GGAGGAGCGGGGCGGGGCTGGGCACTGCTGACCAATCGGAGGGTGGGGCTGGGCGCTGAGAAGGCGGAGG
CGGGGCCCGCAGCCAGACTGGGCCGGGTGCAACTTTCGCGGCAACTGGAGCACGCGGAGCTGCACCCTCC
GCCCAGAGGACGCCGCGTGTGGAAGGAAAAGCGGCAAGAGAATTGGCACGGGGATGAGACGTGCACACCC
AGTTTCCTAGGGAAAAGTACCTGCCGACCTCTAGTAACAGCAGGAAAGTCACGCAGCGGTGTCGTGTTGA
GAGAGTTTGCACGGGGGTGGTGGGTCTGGGAGGCACACAGGGCTTTCTTTGATCGCAGGCAAGTCTGAGC
CTGCTGGGTCCTGAGGACAGGCGCACAGGGTGCAAACCTGGGCAAAACAGCATCTGATTATACTGATAAG
TACCCGGGGTTGC
