>Addgene plasmid #29167 | pEMS1366 | addgene partial sequence | sequence record 39637 | pEMS1307-fwd 5'-ccgcacgtctaagaaaccat-3'
AAATAGGCGTATCACGAGGCCCTTTCGTCTTCAAGAATTAATTCCGATCATATTCAATAACCCTTAATGA
ATTCGAGCTCCTAGGCCGGCCGAGTAGGGCCTTTTGTGTCTGTCTCTGGGTGGCACATGTGTACTCATGT
GCTTTGGAGCCAGCCCCAGGACTGCTGAGAGCCTGGGCAGAATAATAGTAGTAGTAATAATAATAATAAT
GATCCCCTAGTGTGCCAGCCTCTATTCAACATATAAAGGCAGGTCATTGTTCAAGAAAATTATGTTCTAA
AAATAGAGCCATTAATTGCAATTGCTTTCCTTTCTTCTTGTATTCCCTGCTGTCCCTCCAGCTGACCTAT
TTCCTCTTCTTTCCCGCAACCCCGGGTACTTATCAGTATAATCAGATGCTGTTTTGCCCAGGTTTGCACC
CTGTGCGCCTGTCCTCAGGACCCAGCAGGCTCAGACTTGCCTGCGATCAAAGAAAGCCCTGTGTGCCTCC
CAGACCCACCACCCCCGTGCAAACTCTCTCAACACGACACCGCTGCGTGACTTTCCTGCTGTTACTAGAG
GTCGGCAGGTACTTTTCC
