[The description below was written by a language model from this plasmid's Addgene catalogue record.]
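Description:
pEMS1366 is a Pleiades Promoter Project reporter plasmid built on the large pEMS1306 backbone (about 16.5 kb without insert). It is propagated in E. coli as a high-copy plasmid under ampicillin selection. The record gives no feature table, so the origin of replication and any other backbone elements, including whatever accounts for the backbone's considerable size, are not stated here.

The insert is Ple178, an 863 bp human MiniPromoter derived from regulatory sequence of RGS16 (regulator of G-protein signaling 16), cloned between FseI and AscI sites. Despite being listed as a "gene/insert", Ple178 is a candidate promoter rather than a coding sequence. It sits upstream of a backbone-encoded EGFP carrying a nuclear localization signal, so any transcriptional activity of the MiniPromoter would be read out as nuclear green fluorescence, which makes individual expressing cells easier to identify and count in tissue.

The construct belongs to a project that designed compact human promoter elements intended to drive selective expression in defined brain regions or cell types. For this particular design the recorded outcome is negative: EGFP reporter expression was not detected in the brain or the eye. pEMS1366 is therefore mainly useful as documentation of an RGS16-based design that did not give detectable expression in those tissues, as a comparison point for other MiniPromoter constructs in the same backbone series, or as a starting point for redesigning the RGS16 regulatory element. The record does not describe how the construct was delivered or tested in vivo.
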