Addgene plasmid #29167: pEMS1366
Purpose: Expression of the eGFP reporter gene was not detected in the brain and eye.
Depositing lab: Elizabeth Simpson. Depositing organization: University of British Columbia. Publication: A regulatory toolbox of MiniPromoters to drive selective expression in the brain. Portales-Casamar E, Swanson DJ, Liu L, de Leeuw CN, Banks KG, Ho Sui SJ, Fulton DL, Ali J, Amirabbasi M, Arenillas DJ, Babyak N, Black SF, Bonaguro RJ, Brauer E, Candido TR, Castellarin M, Chen J, Chen Y, Cheng JC, Chopra V, Docking TR, Dreolini L, D'Souza CA, Flynn EK, Glenn R, Hatakka K, Hearty TG, Imanian B, Jiang S, Khorasan-zadeh S, Komljenovic I, Laprise S, Liao NY, Lim JS, Lithwick S, Liu F, Liu J, Lu M, McConechy M, McLeod AJ, Milisavljevic M, Mis J, O'Connor K, Palma B, Palmquist DL, Schmouth JF, Swanson MI, Tam B, Ticoll A, Turner JL, Varhol R, Vermeulen J, Watkins RF, Wilson G, Wong BK, Wong SH, Wong TY, Yang GS, Ypsilanti AR, Jones SJ, Holt RA, Goldowitz D, Wasserman WW, Simpson EM. Proc Natl Acad Sci U S A. 2010 Sep 21. 107(38):16589-94. 10.1073/pnas.1009158107 PubMed 20807748.
Backbone
  Vector backbone: pEMS1306
  Backbone size w/o insert (bp): 16454
  Vector type: Pleiades Promoter Project [sic, Pleaides Plieades]
Growth in bacteria
  Bacterial resistance: Ampicillin, 100 μg/mL
  Growth temperature: 37°C
  Growth strain: DH5alpha
  Growth instructions: DH10B
  Copy number: High Copy
Gene/Insert
  Gene/Insert name: Ple178 (alt names: RGS16; regulator of G-protein signaling 16)
  Species: H. sapiens (human)
  Insert size (bp): 863
  Entrez Gene: RGS16 (a.k.a. A28-RGS14, A28-RGS14P, RGS-R)
  Tag / fusion protein: EGFP-NLS (C terminal on backbone)
  Cloning method: Restriction Enzyme; 5′ cloning site FseI (unknown if destroyed); 3′ cloning site AscI (unknown if destroyed)
  Sequencing primers: 5′ Unknown
Terms and licenses: Academic/Nonprofit Terms; Industry Terms: Not Available to Industry
How to cite: pEMS1366 was a gift from Elizabeth Simpson (Addgene plasmid # 29167 ; http://n2t.net/addgene:29167 ; RRID:Addgene_29167)
